Addgene plasmid #153672: pGBW-m4252963
Purpose: Mammalian expression plasmid for SARS-CoV-2 nsp11
Depositing lab: Ginkgo Bioworks & Benjie Chen. Depositing organization: Ginkgo Bioworks.
Backbone
  Vector backbone: pTwist_CMV_Hygro_6 with AarI site removed
  Backbone size w/o insert (bp): 6525
  Vector type: Mammalian Expression
  Selectable markers: Hygromycin
Growth in bacteria
  Bacterial resistance: Ampicillin, 100 μg/mL
  Growth temperature: 37°C
  Growth strain: DH5alpha
  Copy number: High Copy
Gene/Insert
  Gene/Insert name: SARS-CoV-2 nsp11
  Species: Severe acute respiratory syndrome coronavirus 2
  Insert size (bp): 38
  Mutation: wt
  Entrez Gene: ORF1ab (a.k.a. GU280_gp01)
  Promoter: CMV
  Tag / fusion protein: Cleavable TEV;6xHis-003 (C terminal on backbone)
  Cloning method: Unknown
Resource information
  A portion of this plasmid was derived from a plasmid made by: GinkgoBioworks
Depositor comments: NCBI reference sequence: 43740578
How to cite: pGBW-m4252963 was a gift from Ginkgo Bioworks & Benjie Chen (Addgene plasmid # 153672 ; http://n2t.net/addgene:153672 ; RRID:Addgene_153672)
