[The description below was written by a language model from this plasmid's Addgene catalogue record and pLannotate feature annotations shown in this document.]
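Description:
pGBW-m4252963 is a mammalian expression plasmid for nsp11 of SARS-CoV-2, built on the pTwist_CMV_Hygro_6 backbone from which an AarI site has been removed. It is propagated in E. coli as a high-copy plasmid through a ColE1/pUC-type origin and selected with ampicillin via the β-lactamase gene. For selection in mammalian cells it carries a hygromycin B phosphotransferase cassette, which the feature table places under the human ubiquitin C promoter and followed by a synthetic poly(A) signal.

The payload is the wild-type nsp11 coding segment, a very short insert of 38 bp derived from the ORF1ab gene, driven by the CMV immediate-early enhancer/promoter. The backbone supplies a C-terminal tag consisting of a TEV protease cleavage site followed by a 6xHis tag, so the peptide can be captured by metal-affinity methods and the tag then removed. The annotation detects the 6xHis tag and the CMV enhancer and promoter fragments on the reverse strand, with an SV40 polyadenylation signal region beyond the tag. The nsp11 insert and TEV site themselves are not annotated, which is unsurprising given their size. The expression region and the bacterial maintenance elements are separated by T7 and rrnG transcription terminators and by β-globin insulator elements, an arrangement that helps limit read-through and interference between units. Small fragments annotated as bla(M) and SV40 large T antigen appear to be partial matches rather than functional genes.

The record states the purpose only as mammalian expression of SARS-CoV-2 nsp11. The hygromycin marker would also allow selection of stably transfected cells.
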