Features (pLannotate 1.2.2; 19 found; start..end, strand, type, name):
     20..141     +  polyA_signal   SV40 poly(A) signal: SV40 polyadenylation signal
    210..227     -  CDS            6xHis: 6xHis affinity tag
    365..416     -  promoter       CMVd2 promoter: truncated human cytomegalovirus (CMV) immediate early promoter that yields moderately reduced expression relative to the full-length promoter
    479..496     +  promoter       CMV promoter (fragment): human cytomegalovirus (CMV) immediate early promoter
    569..872     -  enhancer       CMV enhancer: human cytomegalovirus immediate early enhancer
    953..1001    +  polyA_signal   poly(A) signal: synthetic polyadenylation signal
   1019..1065    +  terminator     T7 terminator: transcription terminator for bacteriophage T7 RNA polymerase
   1070..1141    -  misc_feature   5' β-globin insulator: insulator upstream of the human β-globin locus (Farrell et al., 2002)
   1293..1429    -  terminator     rrnG terminator: transcription terminator from the E. coli ribosomal RNA rrnG operon (Albrechtsen et al., 1991)
   1442..2302    -  CDS            AmpR: β-lactamase; bla; confers resistance to ampicillin, carbenicillin, and related antibiotics
   2568..2616    -  polyA_signal   poly(A) signal: synthetic polyadenylation signal
   2644..3665    -  CDS            HygR (fragment): hygromycin B phosphotransferase confers resistance to hygromycin
   3675..4884    -  promoter       UbC promoter: human ubiquitin C promoter
   5148..5212    +  CDS            bla(M) (fragment): β-lactamase lacking the signal sequence; bla(M); allows cytosolic expression of β-lactamase
   5384..5972    +  rep_origin     ori: high-copy-number ColE1/pMB1/pBR322/pUC origin of replication
   6198..6269    -  misc_feature   3' β-globin insulator: insulator downstream of the human β-globin locus (Farrell et al., 2002)
   6314..6450    -  terminator     rrnG terminator: transcription terminator from the E. coli ribosomal RNA rrnG operon (Albrechtsen et al., 1991)
   6480..6526    -  terminator     T7 terminator: transcription terminator for bacteriophage T7 RNA polymerase
   6549..6618    +  CDS            large T antigen (fragment): large T antigen from SV40 (simian virus 40)
>Addgene plasmid #153672 | pGBW-m4252963 | addgene full sequence | sequence record 300643 | Ginkgo NGS Result
GAATGCAATTGTTGTTGTTAACTTGTTTATTGCAGCTTATAATGGTTACAAATAAAGCAATAGCATCACA
AATTTCACAAATAAAGCATTTTTTTCACTGCATTCTAGTTGTGGTTTGTCCAAACTCATCAATGTATCTT
ATCATGTCTGTGAGCTGAAGGTACGCTGTATCTCAGTCAGTCAAGCTAGCAGAGGCCTGCGGATCCTTAA
TGGTGATGGTGATGGTGCGACTGAAAGTAAAGGTTTTCCACTGCGAAACCGTTGAGAAAGGACTGAGCAT
CGGCACTCATGGTGGCGGCCGCTGGCGGGTGTGTCGAGTGGATGGTAGGATCGACAAAGATCTGATCTGA
CGGTTCACTAAACCAGCTCTGCTTATATAGACCTCCCACCGTACACGCCTACCGCCCATTTGCGTCAATG
GGGCGGAGTTGTTACGACATTTTGGAAAGTCCCGTTGATTTTGGTGCCAAAACAAACTCCCATTGACGTC
AATGGGGTGGAGACTTGGAAATCCCCGTGAGTCAAACCGCTATCCACGCCCATTGATGTACTGCCAAAAC
CGCATCAGCATGGTAATAGCGATGACTAATACGTAGATGTACTGCCAAGTAGGAAAGTCCCATAAGGTCA
TGTACTGGGCATAATGCCAGGCGGGCCATTTACCGTCATTGACGTCAATAGGGGGCGTACTTGGCATATG
ATACACTTGATGTACTGCCAAGTGGGCAGTTTACCGTAAATACTCCACCCATTGACGTCAATGGAAAGTC
CCTATTGGCGTTACTATGGGAACATACGTCATTATTGACGTCAATGGGCGGGGGTCGTTGGGCGGTCAGC
CAGGCGGGCCATTTACCGTAAGTTATGTAACGCGGAACTCCATATATGGGCTATGAACTAATGACCCCGT
AATTGATTACTAGATCTGGCTACACTCGATCAGCAGTTAGATAATAAAATCGCTATCCATCGAAGATGGA
TGTGTGTTGGTTTTTTGTGTGTGTAACGCAACGATTGATAGCATAACCCCTTGGGGCCTCTAAACGGGTC
TTGAGGGGTTTTTTGAATTGAGAGGTAGCTGAAGCTGCTGTTATGACCACTAGAGGGAAGAAGATACCTG
TGGAGCTAATGGTCCAAGATGTCGGGAGCCGCGATCGCTGCCAAAAAGGTAAGCTGACGATAGCTGACGA
GATTCGATGCCCGACGAGCAAATGAGCGCCACGGCTGTTCGCGTAAGCTCGAAACGACGGAGATTCGATA
GAGCCAGAGTCGAGTTTAAACGATTCGGGATCTTAAGGATAAATTTCTGGTAAGGAGGACACGTATGGAA
GTGGGCAAGTTGGGGAAGCCGTATCCGTTGCTGAATCTGGCATATGTGGGAGTATAAGACGCGCAGCGTC
GCATCAGGCATTTTTTTCTGCGCCAATGCACCTAGAATCGGTTACCAATGCTTAATCAGTGAGGCACCTA
TCTCAGCGATCTGTCTATTTCGTTCATCCATAGTTGCCTGACTCCCCGTCGTGTAGATAACTACGATACG
GGAGGGCTTACCATCTGGCCCCAGTGCTGCAATGATACCGCGAGACCCACGCTCACCGGCTCCAGATTTA
TCAGCAATAAACCAGCCAGCCGGAAGGGCCGAGCGCAGAAGTGGTCCTGCAACTTTATCCGCCTCCATCC
AGTCTATCAACTGTTGCCGGGAAGCTAGAGTAAGTAGTTCGCCAGTTAATAGTTTACGCAAGGTTGTTGC
CATTGCTACAGGCATCGTGGTGTCACGCTCGTCGTTTGGTATGGCTTCATTCAGCTCCGGTTCCCAACGA
TCAAGGCGAGTTACATGATCCCCCATGTTGTGCAAAAAAGCGGTTAGCTCCTTCGGTCCTCCAATCGTTG
TCAGAAGTAAGTTGGCCGCAGTGTTATCACTCATGGTTATGGCAGCACTGCATAATTCTCTTACTGTCAT
GCCATCCGTAAGATGCTTTTCTGTGACTGGTGAATACTCAACCAAGTCATTCTGAGAATAGTGTATGCGG
CGACCGAGTTGCTCTTGCCCGGCGTCAATACGGGATAATACCGCGCCACATAGCAGAACTTTAAAAGTGC
TCATCATTGGAAAGCGTTCTTCGGGGCGAAAACTCTCAAGGATCTTACCGCTGTTGAGATCCAGTTCGAT
GTAACCCACTCGCGCACCCAACTGATCTTCAGCATCTTTTACTTTCACCAGCGTTTCTGGGTGAGCAAAA
ACAGGAAGGCAAAATGCCGCAAAAAAGGGAATAAGGGCGACACGGAAATGTTGAATACTCATGCGAAAGC
CTCCTGCTGATCCTGTCTCTTGATAGATGTTTGCAAAAGCTAGGACTCGATTATACGTTGACCGATCAGA
CTATCAATATCTAGGTTTAAACAGATCGGTACGCTGCCGTGACCAGGCTTGAGTACAATATCTGACGATT
GGACTTCCTGGGTCCCAAGCTGGATTCCGACTGGCTGACTGCCAAGCAACGATATGGATCGTCGAGACTC
GCACTGAGAGGATCGTTCTCGGTACACCAGGCGCGCCTAGCGTTACACACACAAAAAACCAACACACATC
CATCTTCGATGGATAGCGATTTTATTATCTAAGACTAGGCTTACATACTAGCTTATTCCTTTGCCCTCGG
ACGAGTGCTGGGGCGTCGGTTTCCACTATCGGCGAGTACTTCTACACAGCCATCGGTCCAGACGGCGGCG
CTTCTGCGGGCGATTTGTGTACGCCCGACAGTCCCGGCTCCGGATCGGACGATTGCGTCGCATCGACCCT
GCGCCCAAGCTGCATCATCGAAATTGCCGTCAACCAAGCTCTGATAGAGTTGGTCAAGACCAATGCGGAG
CATATACGCCCGGAGCCGGGGCGATCCTGCAAGCTCCGGATGCCTCCGCTCGAAGTAGCGCGTCTGCTGC
TCCATACAAGCCAACCACGGCCTCCAGAAGAAGATGTTGGCGACCTCGTATTGGGAATCCCCGAACATCG
CCTCGCTCCAGTCAATGACCGCTGTTATGCGGCCATTGTCCGTCAGGACATTGTTGGAGCCGAAATCCGC
GTGCACGAGGTGCCGGACTTCGGGGCAGTCCTCGGCCCAAAGCATCAGCTCATCGAGAGCCTGCGCGACG
GACGCACTGACGGTGTCGTCCATCACAGTTTGCCAGTGATACACATGGGGATCAGCAATCGCGCATATGA
AATCACGCCATGTAGTGTATTGACCGATTCCTTGCGGTCCGAATGGGCCGAACCCGCTCGTCTGGCTAAG
ATCGGCGGCAGCGATGGCATCCATTGCCTCCGCGACCGGCTGCAGAACAGCGGGCAGTTCGGTTTCAGGC
AGGTCTTGCAACGTGACACCCTGTGCACGGCGGGAGATGCAATAGGTCAGGCTCTCGCTGAACTCCCCAA
TGTCAAGCACTTCCGGAATCGGGAGCGCGGCGGATGCAAAGTGCCGATAAACATAACGATCTTTGTAGAA
ACCATCGGCGCAGCTATTTACCCGCAGGACATATCCACGCCCTCCTACATCGAAGCTGAAAGCACGAGAT
TCTTCGCCCTCCGAGAGCTGCATCAGGTCGGAGACGCTGTCGAACTTTTCGATCAGAAACTTCTCGACAG
ACGTCGCGGTGAGTTCAGGCTTTTTACCCATGTTGTCTAACAAAAAAGCCAAAAACGGCCAGAATTTAGC
GGACAATTTACAAGTCTAACACTGAAAATTACATATTGACCCAAATGATTACATTTCAAAAGGTGCCTAA
AAAACTTCACAAAACACACTCGCCAACCCCGAGCGCATAGTTCAAAACCGGAGCTTCAGCTACTTAAGAA
GATAGGTACATAAAACCGACCAAAGAAACTGACGCCTCACTTATCCCTCCCCTCACCAGAGGTCCGGCGC
CTGTCGATTCAGGAGAGCCTACCCTAGGCCCGAACCCTGCGTCCTGCGACGGAGAAAAGCCTACCGCACA
CCTACCGGCTGGTGGCCCCACCCTGCATTATAAGCCAACAGAACGGGTGACGTCACGACACGACGAGGGC
GCGCGCTCCCAAAGGTACGGGTGCACTGCCCAACGGCACCGCCATAACTGCCGCCCCCGCAACAGACGAC
AAACCGAGTTCTCCAGTCAGTGACAAACTTCACGTCAGGGTCCCCAGATGGTGCCCAGCCCATCTCACCC
GAATAAGAGCTTTCCCGCATTAGCGAAGGGCTCAAGACCTTGGGTTCTTGCCGCCCACCATGCCCCCCAC
CTTGTTTCAACGACCTCACAGCCCGCCTCACAAGCGTCTTCCATTCAAGACTCGGGAACAGCCGCCATTT
TGCTGCGCTCCCCCCAACCCCCAGTTCAGGGCAACCTTGCTCGCGGACCCAGACTACAGCCCTTGGCGGT
CTCTCCACACGCTTCCGTCCCACCGAGCGGCCCGGCGGCCACGAAAGCCCCGGCCAGCCCAGCAGCCCGC
TACTCACCAAGTGACGATCACAGCGATCCACAAACAAGAACCGCGACCCAAATCCCGGCTGCGACGGAAC
TAGCTGTGCCACACCCGGCGCGTCCTTATATAATCATCGGCGTTCACCGCCCCACGGAGATCCCTCCGCA
GAATCGCCGAGAAGGGACTACTTTTCCTCGCCTGTTCCGCTCTCTGGAAAGAAAACCAGTGCCCTAGAGT
CACCCAAGTCCCGTCCTAAAATGTCCTTCTGCTGATACTGGGGTTCTAAGGCCGAGTCTTATGAGCAGCG
GGCCGCTGTCCTGAGCGTCCGGGCGGAAGGATCAGGACGCTCCTGCGCCCTTCGTCTGACGTGGCAGCGC
TCGCCGTGACGAGGGGGGCGCCCGCGGGAGGCGCCAAAACCCGGCGCGGAGGCCAGGCGCGCCCCGATTT
CGATATTCCTCGGATCTCGGATAGATCGGGATTGAGGATGTAGGTTGAACTTCTCTCGGGTGATCCCGAT
CTCGGATATTCGGGATTGGAGTAATACCTGGCGATAGGCGCTGCCAAGCAATAGCCAAGGCGCAAGGCCG
GCCAAGAGACTTGCGATAGTTCGTTCGAGAGGTAGCCTGCAAGATGGATCGGACGAAAGGTTTGAAGATT
TTCCGACGAGGGCCTTGGAGAGTTCGGAAATTTAAATGCAACTATGGATGAACGAAATAGACAGATCGCT
GAGATAGGTGCCTCACTGATTAAGCATTGGTAACTGTCAGACCAAGTTTACTCATATATACTTTAGATTG
ATTTAAAACTTCATTTTTAATTTAAAAGGATCTAGGTGAAGATCCTTTTTGATAATCTCATGACCAAAAT
CCCTTAACGTGAGTTTTCGTTCCACTGAGCGTCAGACCCCGTAGAAAAGATCAAAGGATCTTCTTGAGAT
CCTTTTTTTCTGCGCGTAATCTGCTGCTTGCAAACAAAAAAACCACCGCTACCAGCGGTGGTTTGTTTGC
CGGATCAAGAGCTACCAACTCTTTTTCCGAAGGTAACTGGCTTCAGCAGAGCGCAGATACCAAATACTGT
TCTTCTAGTGTAGCCGTAGTTAGGCCACCACTTCAAGAACTCTGTAGCACCGCCTACATACCTCGCTCTG
CTAATCCTGTTACCAGTGGCTGCTGCCAGTGGCGATAAGTCGTGTCTTACCGGGTTGGACTCAAGACGAT
AGTTACCGGATAAGGCGCAGCGGTCGGGCTGAACGGGGGGTTCGTGCACACAGCCCAGCTTGGAGCGAAC
GACCTACACCGAACTGAGATACCTACAGCGTGAGCTATGAGAAAGCGCCACGCTTCCCGAAGGGAGAAAG
GCGGACAGGTATCCGGTAAGCGGCAGGGTCGGAACAGGAGAGCGCACGAGGGAGCTTCCAGGGGGAAACG
CCTGGTATCTTTATAGTCCTGTCGGGTTTCGCCACCTCTGACTTGAGCGTCGATTTTTGTGATGCTCGTC
AGGGGGGCGGAGCCTATGGAAAAACGCCAGCAACGCGGCCTTTTTACGGTTCCTGGCCTTTTGCTGGCCT
TTTGCTCACATGATTTAAATGAAACTCGTAATCGGAGAACGGGTGCAATAGCAAGGACCAGATCGAACTT
GACTGACGCAATTCTGAGCGTAGTCGAAACCCAGACAAGTCGATCTCGCCAAGTAGCTGACTTGACTGGT
TAATTAAGTTTCGATAGCCCAAGGTAACCAATGAGATTAGGGAGGGAAGAAAGTTTGATGAACTACTTCT
GACCCCTAGTGGTGTCCAGAAAAGACCATTAAAGGAATGTCTTGATCGAAATCGAGAGATCGCCTGCAGG
ATAGCTGACGACCTTAAGGATAAATTTCTGGTAAGGAGGACACGTATGGAAGTGGGCAAGTTGGGGAAGC
CGTATCCGTTGCTGAATCTGGCATATGTGGGAGTATAAGACGCGCAGCGTCGCATCAGGCATTTTTTTCT
GCGCCAATGCCGGTAGATAGCAATCCGGCCCGAGGGGCACAAAAAACCCCTCAAGACCCGTTTAGAGGCC
CCAAGGGGTTATGCTACGATACCGATAGAGATGGGCCAATACCACATTTGTAGAGGTTTTACTTGCTTTA
AAAAACCTCCCACACCTCCCCCTGAACCTGAAACATAAAAT
